Addgene plasmid #89723: T7-PseB-His6
Purpose: Expresses PseB from C. jejuni with an N-terminal T7 tag and a C-terminal His6 tag
Depositing lab: Barbara Imperiali. Depositing organization: Massachusetts Institute of Technology. Publication: Chemoenzymatic Synthesis and Applications of Prokaryote-Specific UDP-Sugars. Zamora CY, Schocker NS, Chang MM, Imperiali B. Methods Enzymol. 2017;597:145-186. doi: 10.1016/bs.mie.2017.06.003. Epub 2017 Jul 5. PubMed 28935101.
Backbone
  Vector backbone: pET24a(+)
  Backbone manufacturer: EMD Biosciences
  Backbone size w/o insert (bp): 5310
  Total vector size (bp): 6315
  Vector type: Bacterial Expression
Growth in bacteria
  Bacterial resistance: Kanamycin, 50 μg/mL
  Growth temperature: 37°C
  Growth strain: DH5alpha
  Copy number: Unknown
Gene/Insert
  Gene/Insert name: PseB
  Species: Campylobacter jejuni
  Insert size (bp): 1005
  GenBank ID: 905585
  Tag / fusion protein: His6 (C terminal on backbone)
  Cloning method: Restriction Enzyme; 5′ cloning site BamHI (unknown if destroyed); 3′ cloning site XhoI (unknown if destroyed)
  Sequencing primers: 5′ ATGTTTAACAAAAAAAATATCTTAATCACGGGCGG; 3′ TTAAAAACCTTCAGTATGATTGATGATTTCTAAAA
Terms and licenses: Academic/Nonprofit Terms; Industry Terms: Not Available to Industry
How to cite: T7-PseB-His6 was a gift from Barbara Imperiali (Addgene plasmid # 89723 ; http://n2t.net/addgene:89723 ; RRID:Addgene_89723)
