[The description below was written by a language model from this plasmid's Addgene catalogue record and pLannotate feature annotations shown in this document.]
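Description:
T7-PseB-His6 is a bacterial expression plasmid built on the pET24a(+) backbone for producing the Campylobacter jejuni enzyme PseB in E. coli. It replicates from a pBR322/ColE1-type origin accompanied by the bom region and the rop gene, which moderates copy number, and also carries an f1 phage origin. Selection is by kanamycin through an aminoglycoside phosphotransferase gene. The short tetracycline-resistance fragments and a partial AmpR promoter in the annotation are non-functional backbone remnants. The catalogue gives a total size of 6315 bp, whereas the sequenced record is 6,274 nt, a small discrepancy the record does not explain.

The roughly 1 kb pseB coding sequence was inserted between the BamHI and XhoI sites, downstream of a T7 promoter, lac operator and the T7 gene 10 ribosome binding site. Cloning at these sites places the insert in frame with the vector's N-terminal T7 tag (gene 10 leader peptide) and a C-terminal six-histidine tag (annotated as a fragment of a longer His tag), with the T7 terminator closing the transcription unit. A plasmid-borne lacI gene supplies the repressor that binds the operator, so expression is held off until IPTG is added, and it requires a host that provides T7 RNA polymerase. The His tag allows metal-affinity purification and the T7 tag allows immunodetection.

PseB catalyses the first step of pseudaminic acid biosynthesis, acting as a C6 dehydratase and C5 epimerase to generate UDP-linked 4-keto-hexulose sugars; pseudaminic acid is used to modify flagellin. The associated publication indicates that the recombinant enzyme is intended for chemoenzymatic synthesis of prokaryote-specific UDP-sugars.
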