Features (pLannotate 1.2.2; 20 found; start..end, strand, type, name):
      1..19      +  promoter       T7 promoter: promoter for bacteriophage T7 RNA polymerase
     20..44      +  protein_bind   lac operator: The lac repressor binds to the lac operator to inhibit transcription in E. coli. This inhibition can be relieved by adding lactose or isopropyl-β-D-thiogalactopyranoside (IPTG). lac repressor encoded by lacI
     59..81      +  RBS            RBS: efficient ribosome binding site from bacteriophage T7 gene 10 (Olins and Rangwala, 1989)
     89..121     +  CDS            T7 tag (gene 10 leader): leader peptide from bacteriophage T7 gene 10 promotes efficient translation in E. coli
    131..1132    +  CDS            pseB: PSEB_CAMJE - Experimental evidence at protein level: Swiss-Prot protein existence level 1. Catalyzes the first step in the biosynthesis of pseudaminic acid, a sialic-acid-like sugar that is used to modify flagellin. Has both C6 dehydratase and C5 epimerase activities that result in the production of both UDP-2-acetamido-2,6-dideoxy-beta-L-arabino-4- hexulose and UDP-2-acetamido-2,6-dideoxy-alpha-D-xylo-4-hexulose. From Campylobacter jejuni subsp. jejuni serotype O:2 (strain ATCC 700819 / NCTC 11168).
   1139..1156    +  CDS            9xHis (fragment): 9xHis affinity tag
   1166..1215    +  CDS            SET1 (fragment): solubility-enhancement tag derived from T7 phage gene 10B
   1223..1270    +  terminator     T7 terminator: transcription terminator for bacteriophage T7 RNA polymerase
   1307..1735    +  rep_origin     f1 ori (sequence partly withheld): f1 bacteriophage origin of replication; arrow indicates direction of (+) strand synthesis
   1788..1845    +  promoter       AmpR promoter (fragment): bla
   1854..2669    -  CDS            KanR: aminoglycoside phosphotransferase; aph(3')-Ia; confers resistance to kanamycin in bacteria or G418 (Geneticin®) in eukaryotes
   2791..3379    +  rep_origin     ori: high-copy-number ColE1/pMB1/pBR322/pUC origin of replication
   3565..3704    -  misc_feature   bom: basis of mobility region from pBR322
   3806..3997    -  CDS            rop: Rop protein, which maintains plasmids at low copy number; rop
   4014..4394    +  CDS            YPB1_ECOLX: Protein predicted: Swiss-Prot protein existence level 4. From Escherichia coli.
   4466..4757    -  CDS            TcR (fragment): tetracycline efflux protein; tet; confers resistance to tetracycline
   4772..4793    -  protein_bind   CAP binding site: CAP binding activates transcription in the presence of cAMP. E. coli catabolite activator protein
   4806..5888    -  CDS            lacI: lac repressor; lacI; The lac repressor binds to the lac operator to inhibit transcription in E. coli. This inhibition can be relieved by adding lactose or isopropyl-β-D-thiogalactopyranoside (IPTG).
   5889..5966    -  promoter       lacI promoter: lacI
   5974..6253    -  CDS            TcR (fragment): tetracycline efflux protein; tet; confers resistance to tetracycline
>Addgene plasmid #89723 | T7-PseB-His6 | addgene full sequence | sequence record 205281 | Addgene NGS Result
TAATACGACTCACTATAGGGGAATTGTGAGCGGATAACAATTCCCCTCTAGAAATAATTTTGTTTAACTT
TAAGAAGGAGATATACATATGGCTAGCATGACTGGTGGACAGCAAATGGGTCGCGGATCCATGTTTAACA
AAAAAAATATCTTAATCACGGGCGGAACAGGCTCGTTTGGAAAAACTTATACTAAGGTTTTGCTAGAAAA
CTATAAACCTAATAAGATTATCATTTATTCTCGTGATGAGCTCAAACAATTTGAAATGGCAAGCGTTTTT
AATGCTCCTTGTATGCGTTATTTCATAGGAGATGTAAGAGATAAAGAGCGTTTAAGTGCTGCTATGCGTG
ATGTGGATTTTGTTATACATGCTGCTGCAATGAAGCATGTGCCTATTGCTGAATATAACCCTATGGAATG
TATAAAAACAAACATACACGGTGCGCAAAATGTCATCGACGCTTGTTTTGAAAATGGGGTTAAAAAATGT
ATCGCTCTTAGTACGGATAAGGCTTGTAATCCTGTAAATTTATACGGTGCAACCAAACTTGCAAGCGATA
AGCTTTTTGTCGCTGCAAACAACATAGCAGGTAACAAGCAAACACGCTTTGGTGTTACAAGATATGGCAA
TGTTGTAGGTTCAAGAGGTTCAGTGGTGCCTTTCTTTAAAAAACTCATCAGCGAAGGAGCTAAAGAACTT
CCTATCACCGATACGAGAATGACTCGTTTTTGGATCAGCCTTGAAGATGGAGTAAAATTTGTACTGAGTA
ATTTTGAAAGAATGCATGGAGGAGAAATCTTTATCCCTAAAATTCCTTCGATGAAAATCACCGATCTAGC
CCATGCTCTAGCTCCTAATTTAAGCCATAAAATCATAGGCATAAGAGCAGGAGAAAAACTACATGAAATC
ATGATTTCAAGCGATGATAGCCATTTAACCTATGAATTTGAAAACTACTATGCTATAAGCCCGAGTATTA
AATTTGTAGATAAAGATAATGACTTTAGTATCAATGCCCTAGGCGAAAAAGGGCAAAAGGTAAAAGATGG
TTTTTCTTATAGCTCGGATAATAATCCTTTATGGGCAAGCGAAAAAGAACTTTTAGAAATCATCAATCAT
ACTGAAGGTTTTCTCGAGCACCACCACCACCACCACTGAGATCCGGCTGCTAACAAAGCCCGAAAGGAAG
CTGAGTTGGCTGCTGCCACCGCTGAGCAATAACTAGCATAACCCCTTGGGGCCTCTAAACGGGTCTTGAG
GGGTTTTTTGCTGAAAGGAGGAACTATATCCGGATTGGCGAATGGG
[124 nt withheld, positions 1307-1430]
C
[91 nt withheld, positions 1432-1522]
A
[49 nt withheld, positions 1524-1572]
CCTTTGACGTTGGAGTCCACGTTCTTT
[37 nt withheld, positions 1600-1636]
ACCCTATCTCGGTCTATTCTTTTGATTTATAAGGGATTTTGCCGATTTCGGCCTATTGGTTAAAAAATGA
GCTGATTTAACAAAAATTTAACGCGAATTTTAACAAAATATTAACGCTTACAATTTAGGTGGCACTTTTC
GGGGAAATGTGCGCGGAACCCCTATTTGTTTATTTTTCTAAATACATTCAAATATGTATCCGCTCATGAA
TTAATTCTTAGAAAAACTCATCGAGCATCAAATGAAACTGCAATTTATTCATATCAGGATTATCAATACC
ATATTTTTGAAAAAGCCGTTTCTGTAATGAAGGAGAAAACTCACCGAGGCAGTTCCATAGGATGGCAAGA
TCCTGGTATCGGTCTGCGATTCCGACTCGTCCAACATCAATACAACCTATTAATTTCCCCTCGTCAAAAA
TAAGGTTATCAAGTGAGAAATCACCATGAGTGACGACTGAATCCGGTGAGAATGGCAAAAGTTTATGCAT
TTCTTTCCAGACTTGTTCAACAGGCCAGCCATTACGCTCGTCATCAAAATCACTCGCATCAACCAAACCG
TTATTCATTCGTGATTGCGCCTGAGCGAGACGAAATACGCGATCGCTGTTAAAAGGACAATTACAAACAG
GAATCGAATGCAACCGGCGCAGGAACACTGCCAGCGCATCAACAATATTTTCACCTGAATCAGGATATTC
TTCTAATACCTGGAATGCTGTTTTCCCGGGGATCGCAGTGGTGAGTAACCATGCATCATCAGGAGTACGG
ATAAAATGCTTGATGGTCGGAAGAGGCATAAATTCCGTCAGCCAGTTTAGTCTGACCATCTCATCTGTAA
CATCATTGGCAACGCTACCTTTGCCATGTTTCAGAAACAACTCTGGCGCATCGGGCTTCCCATACAATCG
ATAGATTGTCGCACCTGATTGCCCGACATTATCGCGAGCCCATTTATACCCATATAAATCAGCATCCATG
TTGGAATTTAATCGCGGCCTAGAGCAAGACGTTTCCCGTTGAATATGGCTCATAACACCCCTTGTATTAC
TGTTTATGTAAGCAGACAGTTTTATTGTTCATGACCAAAATCCCTTAACGTGAGTTTTCGTTCCACTGAG
CGTCAGACCCCGTAGAAAAGATCAAAGGATCTTCTTGAGATCCTTTTTTTCTGCGCGTAATCTGCTGCTT
GCAAACAAAAAAACCACCGCTACCAGCGGTGGTTTGTTTGCCGGATCAAGAGCTACCAACTCTTTTTCCG
AAGGTAACTGGCTTCAGCAGAGCGCAGATACCAAATACTGTCCTTCTAGTGTAGCCGTAGTTAGGCCACC
ACTTCAAGAACTCTGTAGCACCGCCTACATACCTCGCTCTGCTAATCCTGTTACCAGTGGCTGCTGCCAG
TGGCGATAAGTCGTGTCTTACCGGGTTGGACTCAAGACGATAGTTACCGGATAAGGCGCAGCGGTCGGGC
TGAACGGGGGGTTCGTGCACACAGCCCAGCTTGGAGCGAACGACCTACACCGAACTGAGATACCTACAGC
GTGAGCTATGAGAAAGCGCCACGCTTCCCGAAGGGAGAAAGGCGGACAGGTATCCGGTAAGCGGCAGGGT
CGGAACAGGAGAGCGCACGAGGGAGCTTCCAGGGGGAAACGCCTGGTATCTTTATAGTCCTGTCGGGTTT
CGCCACCTCTGACTTGAGCGTCGATTTTTGTGATGCTCGTCAGGGGGGCGGAGCCTATGGAAAAACGCCA
GCAACGCGGCCTTTTTACGGTTCCTGGCCTTTTGCTGGCCTTTTGCTCACATGTTCTTTCCTGCGTTATC
CCCTGATTCTGTGGATAACCGTATTACCGCCTTTGAGTGAGCTGATACCGCTCGCCGCAGCCGAACGACC
GAGCGCAGCGAGTCAGTGAGCGAGGAAGCGGAAGAGCGCCTGATGCGGTATTTTCTCCTTACGCATCTGT
GCGGTATTTCACACCGCAATGGTGCACTCTCAGTACAATCTGCTCTGATGCCGCATAGTTAAGCCAGTAT
ACACTCCGCTATCGCTACGTGACTGGGTCATGGCTGCGCCCCGACACCCGCCAACACCCGCTGACGCGCC
CTGACGGGCTTGTCTGCTCCCGGCATCCGCTTACAGACAAGCTGTGACCGTCTCCGGGAGCTGCATGTGT
CAGAGGTTTTCACCGTCATCACCGAAACGCGCGAGGCAGCTGCGGTAAAGCTCATCAGCGTGGTCGTGAA
GCGATTCACAGATGTCTGCCTGTTCATCCGCGTCCAGCTCGTTGAGTTTCTCCAGAAGCGTTAATGTCTG
GCTTCTGATAAAGCGGGCCATGTTAAGGGCGGTTTTTTCCTGTTTGGTCACTGATGCCTCCGTGTAAGGG
GGATTTCTGTTCATGGGGGTAATGATACCGATGAAACGAGAGAGGATGCTCACGATACGGGTTACTGATG
ATGAACATGCCCGGTTACTGGAACGTTGTGAGGGTAAACAACTGGCGGTATGGATGCGGCGGGACCAGAG
AAAAATCACTCAGGGTCAATGCCAGCGCTTCGTTAATACAGATGTAGGTGTTCCACAGGGTAGCCAGCAG
CATCCTGCGATGCAGATCCGGAACATAATGGTGCAGGGCGCTGACTTCCGCGTTTCCAGACTTTACGAAA
CACGGAAACCGAAGACCATTCATGTTGTTGCTCAGGTCGCAGACGTTTTGCAGCAGCAGTCGCTTCACGT
TCGCTCGCGTATCGGTGATTCATTCTGCTAACCAGTAAGGCAACCCCGCCAGCCTAGCCGGGTCCTCAAC
GACAGGAGCACGATCATGCGCACCCGTGGGGCCGCCATGCCGGCGATAATGGCCTGCTTCTCGCCGAAAC
GTTTGGTGGCGGGACCAGTGACGAAGGCTTGAGCGAGGGCGTGCAAGATTCCGAATACCGCAAGCGACAG
GCCGATCATCGTCGCGCTCCAGCGAAAGCGGTCCTCGCCGAAAATGACCCAGAGCGCTGCCGGCACCTGT
CCTACGAGTTGCATGATAAAGAAGACAGTCATAAGTGCGGCGACGATAGTCATGCCCCGCGCCCACCGGA
AGGAGCTGACTGGGTTGAAGGCTCTCAAGGGCATCGGTCGAGATCCCGGTGCCTAATGAGTGAGCTAACT
TACATTAATTGCGTTGCGCTCACTGCCCGCTTTCCAGTCGGGAAACCTGTCGTGCCAGCTGCATTAATGA
ATCGGCCAACGCGCGGGGAGAGGCGGTTTGCGTATTGGGCGCCAGGGTGGTTTTTCTTTTCACCAGTGAG
ACGGGCAACAGCTGATTGCCCTTCACCGCCTGGCCCTGAGAGAGTTGCAGCAAGCGGTCCACGCTGGTTT
GCCCCAGCAGGCGAAAATCCTGTTTGATGGTGGTTAACGGCGGGATATAACATGAGCTGTCTTCGGTATC
GTCGTATCCCACTACCGAGATATCCGCACCAACGCGCAGCCCGGACTCGGTAATGGCGCGCATTGCGCCC
AGCGCCATCTGATCGTTGGCAACCAGCATCGCAGTGGGAACGATGCCCTCATTCAGCATTTGCATGGTTT
GTTGAAAACCGGACATGGCACTCCAGTCGCCTTCCCGTTCCGCTATCGGCTGAATTTGATTGCGAGTGAG
ATATTTATGCCAGCCAGCCAGACGCAGACGCGCCGAGACAGAACTTAATGGGCCCGCTAACAGCGCGATT
TGCTGGTGACCCAATGCGACCAGATGCTCCACGCCCAGTCGCGTACCGTCTTCATGGGAGAAAATAATAC
TGTTGATGGGTGTCTGGTCAGAGACATCAAGAAATAACGCCGGAACATTAGTGCAGGCAGCTTCCACAGC
AATGGCATCCTGGTCATCCAGCGGATAGTTAATGATCAGCCCACTGACGCGTTGCGCGAGAAGATTGTGC
ACCGCCGCTTTACAGGCTTCGACGCCGCTTCGTTCTACCATCGACACCACCACGCTGGCACCCAGTTGAT
CGGCGCGAGATTTAATCGCCGCGACAATTTGCGACGGCGCGTGCAGGGCCAGACTGGAGGTGGCAACGCC
AATCAGCAACGACTGTTTGCCCGCCAGTTGTTGTGCCACGCGGTTGGGAATGTAATTCAGCTCCGCCATC
GCCGCTTCCACTTTTTCCCGCGTTTTCGCAGAAACGTGGCTGGCCTGGTTCACCACGCGGGAAACGGTCT
GATAAGAGACACCGGCATACTCTGCGACATCGTATAACGTTACTGGTTTCACATTCACCACCCTGAATTG
ACTCTCTTCCGGGCGCTATCATGCCATACCGCGAAAGGTTTTGCGCCATTCGATGGTGTCCGGGATCTCG
ACGCTCTCCCTTATGCGACTCCTGCATTAGGAAGCAGCCCAGTAGTAGGTTGAGGCCGTTGAGCACCGCC
GCCGCAAGGAATGGTGCATGCAAGGAGATGGCGCCCAACAGTCCCCCGGCCACGGGGCCTGCCACCATAC
CCACGCCGAAACAAGCGCTCATGAGCCCGAAGTGGCGAGCCCGATCTTCCCCATCGGTGATGTCGGCGAT
ATAGGCGCCAGCAACCGCACCTGTGGCGCCGGTGATGCCGGCCACGATGCGTCCGGCGTAGAGGATCGAG
ATCTCGATCCCGCGAAAT
